>Addgene plasmid #188128 | pMXS-IRES-BLAST flag-CAD G-Loop1 | addgene full sequence | sequence record 372193 | Addgene NGS Result
CCCGAAAAGTGCCACCTGCATAATGAAAGACCCCACCTGTAGGTTTGGCAAGCTAGCTTAAGTAACGCCA
TTTTGCAAGGCATGGAAAAATACATAACTGAGAATAGAAAAGTTCAGATCAAGGTCAGGAACAGATGGAA
CAGCTGAATATGGGCCAAACAGGATATCTGTGGTAAGCAGTTCCTGCCCCGGCTCAGGGCCAAGAACAGA
TGGAACAGCTGAATATGGGCCAAACAGGATATCTGTGGTAAGCAGTTCCTGCCCCGGCTCAGGGCCAAGA
ACAGATGGTCCCCAGATGCGGTCCAGCCCTCAGCAGTTTCTAGAGAACCATCAGATGTTTCCAGGGTGCC
CCAAGGACCTGAAATGACCCTGTGCCTTATTTGAACTAACCAATCAGTTCGCTTCTCGCTTCTGTTCGCG
CGCTTCTGCTCCCCGAGCTCAATAAAAGAGCCCACAACCCCTCACTCGGCGCGCCAGTCCTCCGATTGAC
TGAGTCGCCCGGGTACCCGTGTATCCAATAAACCCTCTTGCAGTTGCATCCGACTTGTGGTCTCGCTGTT
CCTTGGGAGGGTCTCCTCTGAGTGATTGACTACCCGTCAGCGGGGGTCTTTCATTTGGGGGCTCGTCCGG
GATCGGGAGACCCCTGCCCAGGGACCACCGACCCACCACCGGGAGGTAAGCTGGCCAGCAACTTATCTGT
GTCTGTCCGATTGTCTAGTGTCTATGACTGATTTTATGCGCCTGCGTCGGTACTAGTTAGCTAACTAGCT
CTGTATCTGGCGGACCCGTGGTGGAACTGACGAGTTCGGAACACCCGGCCGCAACCCTGGGAGACGTCCC
AGGGACTTCGGGGGCCGTTTTTGTGGCCCGACCTGAGTCCAAAAATCCCGATCGTTTTGGACTCTTTGGT
GCACCCCCCTAATAGGAGGGATATGTGGTTCTGGTAGGAGACGAGAACCTAAAACAGTTCCCGCCTCCGT
CTGAATTTTTGCTTTCGGTTTGGGACCGAAGCCGCGCCGCGCGTCTTGTCTGCTGCAGCATCGTTCTGTG
TTGTCTCTGTCTGACTGTGTTTCTGTATTTGTCTGAAAATTAGGGCCAGACTGTTACCACTCCCTTAAGT
TTGACCTTAGGTCACTGGAAAGATGTCGAGCGGATCGCTCACAACCAGTCGGTAGATGTCAAGAAGAGAC
GTTGGGTTACCTTCTGCTCTGCAGAATGGCCAACCTTTAACGTCGGATGGCCGCGAGACGGCACCTTTAA
CCGAGACCTCATCACCCAGGTTAAGATCAAGGTCTTTTCACCTGGCCCGCATGGACACCCAGACCAGGTC
CCCTACATCGTGACCTGGGAAGCCTTGGCTTTTGACCCCCCTCCCTGGGTCAAGCCCTTTGTACACCCTA
AGCCTCCGCCTCCTCTTCCTCCATCCGCCCCGTCTCTCCCCCTTGAACCTCCTCGTTCGACCCCGCCTCG
ATCCTCCCTTTATCCAGCCCTCACTCCTTCTCTAGGCGCCCCCATATGGCCATATGAGATCTTATATGGG
GCACCCCCGCCCCTTGTAAACTTCCCTGACCCTGACATGACAAGAGTTACTAACAGCCCCTCTCTCCAAG
CTCACTTACAGGCTCTCTACTTAGTCCAGCACGAAGTCTGGAGACCTCTGGCGGCAGCCTACCAAGAACA
ACTGGACCGACCGGTGGTACCTCACCCTTACCGAGTCGGCGACACAGTGTGGGTCCGCCGACACCAGACT
AAGAACCTAGAACCTCGCTGGAAAGGACCTTACACAGTCCTGCTGACCACCCCCACCGCCCTCAAAGTAG
ACGGCATCGCAGCTTGGATACACGCCGCCCACGTGAAGGCTGCCGACCCCGGGGGTGGACCATCCTCTAG
ACTGCCGGATCTAGCTAGTTAATTAAGGATCCATGGCGGCCCTAGTGTTGGAGGACGGGTCGGTCCTGCG
GGGCCAGCCCTTTGGGGCCGCCGTGTCGACTGCCGGGGAAGTGGTGTTTCAAACCGGCATGGTCGGCTAC
CCCGAGGCCCTCACTGATCCCTCCTACAAGGCACAGATCTTAGTGCTCACCTATCCTCTGATCGGCAACT
ATGGCATCCCCCCAGATGAAATGGATGAGTTCGGTCTCTGCAAGTGGTTTGAATCCTCGGGCATCCACGT
AGCAGCACTGGTAGTGGGAGAGTGCTGTCCTACTCCCAGCCACTGGAGTGCCACCCGCACCCTGCATGAG
TGGCTGCAGCAGCATGGCATCCCTGGCTTGCAAGGAGTAGACACTCGGGAGCTGACCAAGAAGTTGCGGG
AACAGGGGTCTCTGCTGGGGAAGCTGGTCCAGAATGGAACAGAACCTTCAAGTCTGCCATTCTTGGACCC
CAATGCCCGCCCCCTGGTACCAGAGGTCTCCATTAAGACTCCACGGGTATTCAATACAGGGGGTGCCCCT
CGGATCCTTGCTTTGGACTGTGGCCTCAAGTATAATCAGATCCGATGCCTCTGCCAGCGTGGGGCTGAGG
TCACTGTGGTACCCTGGGACCATGCACTAGACAGCCAAGAGTATGAGGGTCTCTTCTTAAGTAATGGGCC
TGGTGACCCTGCCTCCTATCCCAGTGTCGTATCCACACTGAGCCGTGTTTTATCTGAGCCTAATCCCCGA
CCTGTCTTTGGGATCTGCCTGGGACACCAGCTATTGGCCTTAGCCATTGGGGCCAAGACTTACAAGATGA
GATATGGGAACCGAGGCCATAACCAGCCCTGCTTGTTGGTGGGCTCTGGGCGCTGCTTTCTGACATCCCA
GAACCATGGGTTTGCTGTGGAGACAGACTCACTGCCAGCAGACTGGGCTCCTCTCTTCACCAACGCCAAT
GATGGTTCCAATGAAGGCATTGTGCACAACAGCTTGCCTTTCTTCAGTGTCCAGTTTCACCCAGAGCACC
AAGCTGGCCCTTCAGATATGGAACTGCTTTTCGATATCTTTCTGGAAACTGTGAAAGAGGCCACAGCTGG
GAACCCTGGGGGCCAGACAGTTAGAGAGCGGCTGACTGAGCGCCTCTGTCCCCCTGGGATTCCCACTCCC
GGCTCTGGACTTCCACCACCACGAAAGGTTCTGATCCTGGGCTCAGGGGGCCTCTCCATTGGCCAAGCTG
GAGAATTTGACTACTCGGGCTCTCAGGCAATTAAGGCCCTGAAGGAGGAAAACATCCAGACGTTGCTGAT
CAACCCCAATATTGCCACAGTGCAGACCTCCCAGGGGCTGGCCGACAAGGTCTATTTTCTTCCCATAACA
CCTCATTATGTAACCCAGGTGATACGTAATGAACGCCCCGATGGTGTGTTACTGACTTTTGGGGGCCAGA
CTGCTCTGAACTGTGGTGTGGAGCTGACCAAGGCCGGGGTGCTGGCTCGGTATGGGGTCCGGGTCCTGGG
CACACCAGTGGAGACCATTGAGCTGACCGAGGATCGACGGGCCTTTGCTGCCAGAATGGCAGAGATCGGA
GAGCATGTGGCCCCGAGCGAGGCAGCAAATTCTCTTGAACAGGCCCAGGCAGCCGCTGAACGGCTGGGGT
ACCCTGTGCTAGTGCGTGCAGCCTTTGCCCTGGGTGGCCTGGGCTCTGGCTTTGCCTCTAACAGGGAGGA
GCTCTCTGCTCTCGTGGCCCCAGCTTTTGCCCATACCAGCCAAGTGCTAGTAGACAAGTCTCTGAAGGGA
TGGAAGGAGATTGAGTACGAGGTGGTGAGAGACGCCTATGGCAACTGTGTCACGGTGTGTAACATGGAGA
ACTTGGACCCACTGGGCATCCACACTGGTGAGTCCATAGTGGTGGCCCCTAGCCAGACACTGAATGACAG
GGAGTATCAGCTCCTGAGGCAGACAGCTATCAAGGTGACCCAGCACCTGGGAATTGTTGGGGAGTGCAAT
GTGCAGTATGCCTTGAACCCTGAGTCTGAGCAGTATTACATCATTGAAGTGAATGCCAGGCTCTCTCGCA
GCTCTGCCCTGGCCAGTAAGGCCACAGGTTATCCACTGGCTTATGTGGCAGCCAAGCTAGCATTGGGCAT
CCCTTTGCCTGAGCTCAGGAACTCTGTGACAGGGGGTACAGCAGCCTTTGAACCCAGCGTGGATTATTGT
GTGGTGAAGATTCCTCGATGGGACCTTAGCAAGTTCCTGCGAGTCAGCACAAAGATTGGGAGCTGCATGA
AGAGCGTTGGTGAAGTCATGGGCATTGGGCGTTCATTTGAGGAGGCCTTCCAGAAGGCCCTGCGCATGGT
GGATGAGAACTGTGTGGGCTTTGATCACACAGTGAAACCAGTCAGCGATATGGAGTTGGAGACTCCAACA
GATAAGCGGATTTTTGTGGTGGCAGCTGCTTTGTGGGCTGGTTATTCAGTGGACCGCCTGTATGAGCTCA
CACGCATCGACCGCTGGTTCCTGCACCGAATGAAGCGTATCATCGCACATGCCCAGCTGCTAGAACAACA
CCGTGGACAGCCTTTGCCGCCAGACCTGCTGCAACAGGCCAAGTGTCTTGGCTTCTCAGACAAACAGATT
GCCCTTGCAGTTCTGAGCACAGAGCTGGCTGTTCGCAAGCTGCGTCAGGAACTGGGGATCTGTCCAGCAG
TGAAACAGATTGACACAGTTGCAGCTGAGTGGCCAGCCCAGACAAATTACCTATACCTAACGTATTGGGG
CACCACCCATGACCTCACCTTTCGAACACCTCATGTCCTAGTCCTTGGCTCTGGCGTCTACCGTATTGGC
TCTAGCGTTGAATTTGACTGGTGTGCTGTAGGCTGCATCCAGCAGCTCCGAAAGATGGGATATAAGACCA
TCATGGTGAACTATAACCCAGAGACAGTCAGCACCGACTATGACATGTGTGATCGACTCTACTTTGATGA
GATCTCTTTTGAGGTGGTGATGGACATCTATGAGCTCGAGAACCCTGAAGGTGTGATCCTATCCATGGGT
GGACAGCTGCCCAACAACATGGCCATGGCGTTGCATCGGCAGCAGTGCCGGGTGCTGGGCACCTCCCCTG
AAGCCATTGACTCGGCTGAGAACCGTTTCAAGTTTTCCCGGCTCCTTGACACCATTGGTATCAGCCAGCC
TCAGTGGAGGGAGCTCAGTGACCTCGAGTCTGCTCGCCAATTCTGCCAGACCGTGGGGTACCCCTGTGTG
GTGCGCCCCTCCTATGTGCTGAGCGGTGCTGCTATGAATGTGGCCTACACGGATGGAGACCTGGAGCGCT
TCCTGAGCAGCGCAGCAGCCGTCTCCAAAGAGCATCCCGTGGTCATCTCCAAGTTCATCCAGGAGGCTAA
GGAGATTGACGTGGATGCCGTGGCCTCTGATGGTGTGGTGGCAGCCATCGCCATCTCTGAGCATGTGGAG
AATGCAGGTGTGCATTCAGGTGATGCGACGCTGGTGACCCCCCCACAAGATATCACTGCCAAAACCCTGG
AGCGGATCAAAGCCATTGTGCATGCTGTGGGCCAGGAGCTACAGGTCACAGGACCCTTCAATCTGCAGCT
CATTGCCAAGGATGACCAGCTGAAAGTTATTGAATGCAACGTACGTGTCTCTCGCTCCTTCCCCTTCGTT
TCCAAGACACTGGGTGTGGACCTAGTAGCCTTGGCCACGCGGGTCATCATGGGGGAAGAAGTGGAACCTG
TGGGGCTAATGACTGGTTCTGGAGTTGTGGGAGTAAAGGTGCCTCAGTTCTCCTTCTCCCGCTTGGCGGG
TGCTGACGTGGTGTTGGGTGTGGAAATGACCAGTACTGGGGAGGTGGCCGGCTTTGGGGAGAGCCGCTGT
GAGGCATACCTCAAGGCCATGCTAAGCACTGGCTTTAAGATCCCCAAGAAGAATATCCTGCTGACCATTG
GCAGCTATAAGAACAAAAGCGAGCTGCTCCCAACTGTGCGGCTACTGGAGAGCCTGGGCTACAGCCTCTA
TGCCAGTCTCGGCACAGCTGACTTCTACACTGAGCATGGCGTCAAGGTAACAGCTGTGGACTGGCACGGT
GGTGGCGGTGGAGGAGGTGGAGGAGGTGGACAGCGGAGCATCCTGGAGCAGCTAGCTGAGAAAAACTTTG
AGCTGGTGATTAACCTGTCAATGCGTGGAGCTGGGGGCCGGCGTCTCTCTTCCTTTGTCACCAAGGGCTA
CCGCACCCGACGCTTGGCCGCTGACTTCTCCGTGCCCCTAATCATCGATATCAAGTGCACCAAACTCTTT
GTGGAGGCCCTAGGCCAGATCGGGCCAGCCCCTCCTTTGAAGGTGCATGTTGACTGTATGACCTCCCAAA
AGCTTGTGCGACTGCCGGGATTGATTGATGTCCATGTGCACCTGCGGGAACCAGGTGGGACACATAAGGA
GGACTTTGCTTCAGGCACAGCCGCTGCCCTGGCTGGGGGTATCACCATGGTGTGTGCCATGCCTAATACC
CGGCCCCCCATCATTGACGCCCCTGCTCTGGCCCTGGCCCAGAAGCTGGCAGAGGCTGGCGCCCGGTGCG
ACTTTGCGCTATTCCTTGGGGCCTCGTCTGAAAATGCAGGAACCTTGGGCACCGTGGCCGGGTCTGCAGC
CGGGCTGAAGCTTTACCTCAATGAGACCTTCTCTGAGCTGCGGCTGGACAGCGTGGTCCAGTGGATGGAG
CATTTCGAGACATGGCCCTCCCACCTCCCCATTGTGGCTCACGCGGAGCAGCAAACCGTGGCTGCTGTCC
TCATGGTGGCTCAGCTCACTCAGCGCTCAGTGCACATATGTCACGTGGCACGGAAGGAGGAGATCCTGCT
AATTAAAGCTGCAAAGGCACGGGGCTTGCCAGTGACCTGCGAGGTGGCTCCCCACCACCTGTTCCTAAGC
CATGATGACCTGGAGCGCCTGGGGCCTGGGAAGGGGGAGGTCCGGCCTGAGCTTGGCTCCCGCCAGGATG
TGGAAGCCCTGTGGGAGAACATGGCTGTCATCGACTGCTTTGCCTCAGACCATGCTCCCCATACCTTGGA
GGAGAAGTGTGGGTCCAGGCCCCCACCTGGGTTCCCAGGGTTAGAGACCATGCTGCCACTACTCCTGACG
GCTGTAAGCGAGGGCCGGCTCAGCCTGGACGACCTGCTGCAGCGATTGCACCACAATCCTCGGCGCATCT
TTCACCTGCCTCCGCAGGAGGACACCTATGTGGAGGTGGATCTGGAGCATGAGTGGACAATTCCCAGCCA
CATGCCCTTCTCCAAGGCCCACTGGACACCTTTTGAAGGGCAGAAAGTGAAGGGCACCGTCCGCCGTGTG
GTCCTGCGAGGGGAGGTTGCCTATATCGATGGGCAGGTTCTGGTACCCCCGGGCTATGGACAGGATGTAC
GGAAGTGGCCACAGGGGGCTGTTCCTCAGCTCCCACCCTCAGCCCCTGCCACTAGTGAGATGACCACGAC
ACCTGAAAGACCCCGCCGTGGCATCCCAGGGCTTCCTGATGGCCGCTTCCATCTGCCGCCCCGAATCCAT
CGAGCCTCCGACCCAGGTTTGCCAGCTGAGGAGCCAAAGGAGAAGTCCTCTCGGAAGGTAGCCGAGCCAG
AGCTGATGGGAACCCCTGATGGCACCTGCTACCCTCCACCACCAGTACCGAGACAGGCATCTCCCCAGAA
CCTGGGGACCCCTGGCTTGCTGCACCCCCAGACCTCACCCCTGCTGCACTCATTAGTGGGCCAACATATC
CTGTCCGTCCAGCAGTTCACCAAGGATCAGATGTCTCACCTGTTCAATGTGGCACACACACTGCGTATGA
TGGTGCAGAAGGAGCGGAGCCTCGACATCCTGAAGGGGAAGGTCATGGCCTCCATGTTCTATGAAGTGAG
CACACGGACCAGCAGCTCCTTTGCAGCAGCCATGGCCCGGCTGGGAGGTGCTGTGCTCAGCTTCTCGGAA
GCCACATCGTCCGTCCAGAAGGGCGAATCCCTGGCTGACTCCGTGCAGACCATGAGCTGCTATGCCGACG
TCGTCGTGCTCCGGCACCCCCAGCCTGGAGCAGTGGAGCTGGCCGCCAAGCACTGCCGGAGGCCAGTGAT
CAATGCTGGGGATGGGGTCGGAGAGCACCCCACCCAGGCCCTGCTGGACATCTTCACCATCCGTGAGGAG
CTGGGAACTGTCAATGGCATGACGATCACGATGGTGGGTGACCTGAAGCACGGACGCACAGTACATTCCC
TGGCCTGCCTGCTCACCCAGTATCGTGTCAGCCTGCGCTACGTGGCACCTCCCAGCCTGCGCATGCCACC
CACTGTGCGGGCCTTCGTGGCCTCCCGCGGCACCAAGCAGGAGGAATTCGAGAGCATTGAGGAGGCGCTG
CCTGACACTGATGTGCTCTACATGACTCGAATCCAGAAGGAACGATTTGGCTCTACCCAGGAGTACGAAG
CTTGCTTTGGTCAGTTCATCCTCACTCCCCACATCATGACCCGGGCCAAGAAGAAGATGGTGGTGATGCA
CCCGATGCCCCGTGTCAACGAGATAAGCGTGGAAGTGGACTCGGATCCCCGCGCAGCCTACTTCCGCCAG
GCTGAGAACGGCATGTACATCCGCATGGCTCTGTTAGCCACCGTGCTGGGCCGTTTCGACTACAAAGACG
ATGACGACAAGTAGGAATTCCTGCAGGCCTCGAGGGCCGGCGCGCCGCGGCCGCTACGTAAATTCCGCCC
CCCCCCCCCCTCTCCCTCCCCCCCCCCTAACGTTACTGGCCGAAGCCGCTTGGAATAAGGCCGGTGTGCG
TTTGTCTATATGTTATTTTCCACCATATTGCCGTCTTTTGGCAATGTGAGGGCCCGGAAACCTGGCCCTG
TCTTCTTGACGAGCATTCCTAGGGGTCTTTCCCCTCTCGCCAAAGGAATGCAAGGTCTGTTGAATGTCGT
GAAGGAAGCAGTTCCTCTGGAAGCTTCTTGAAGACAAACAACGTCTGTAGCGACCCTTTGCAGGCAGCGG
AACCCCCCACCTGGCGACAGGTGCCTCTGCGGCCAAAAGCCACGTGTATAAGATACACCTGCAAAGGCGG
CACAACCCCAGTGCCACGTTGTGAGTTGGATAGTTGTGGAAAGAGTCAAATGGCTCTCCTCAAGCGTATT
CAACAAGGGGCTGAAGGATGCCCAGAAGGTACCCCATTGTATGGGATCTGATCTGGGGCCTCGGTGCACA
TGCTTTACATGTGTTTAGTCGAGGTTAAAAAAACGTCTAGGCCCCCCGAACCACGGGGACGTGGTTTTCC
TTTGAAAAACACGATGATAATATGGCCACAACCATGGTTCCTTTGTCTCAAGAAGAATCCACCCTCATTG
AAAGAGCAACGGCTACAATCAACAGCATCCCCATCTCTGAAGACTACAGCGTCGCCAGCGCAGCTCTCTC
TAGCGACGGCCGCATCTTCACTGGTGTCAATGTATATCATTTTACTGGGGGACCTTGTGCAGAACTCGTG
GTGCTGGGCACTGCTGCTGCTGCGGCAGCTGGCAACCTGACTTGTATCGTCGCGATCGGAAATGAGAACA
GGGGCATCTTGAGCCCCTGCGGACGGTGCCGACAGGTGCTTCTCGATCTGCATCCTGGGATCAAAGCCAT
AGTGAAGGACAGTGATGGACAGCCGACGGCAGTTGGGATTCGTGAATTGCTGCCCTCTGGTTATGTGTGG
GAGGGCTAAGTCGACGATAAAATAAAAGATTTTATTTAGTCTCCAGAAAAAGGGGGGAATGAAAGACCCC
ACCTGTAGGTTTGGCAAGCTAGCTTAAGTAACGCCATTTTGCAAGGCATGGAAAAATACATAACTGAGAA
TAGAGAAGTTCAGATCAAGGTCAGGAACAGATGGAACAGCTGAATATGGGCCAAACAGGATATCTGTGGT
AAGCAGTTCCTGCCCCGGCTCAGGGCCAAGAACAGATGGAACAGCTGAATATGGGCCAAACAGGATATCT
GTGGTAAGCAGTTCCTGCCCCGGCTCAGGGCCAAGAACAGATGGTCCCCAGATGCGGTCCAGCCCTCAGC
AGTTTCTAGAGAACCATCAGATGTTTCCAGGGTGCCCCAAGGACCTGAAATGACCCTGTGCCTTATTTGA
ACTAACCAATCAGTTCGCTTCTCGCTTCTGTTCGCGCGCTTCTGCTCCCCGAGCTCAATAAAAGAGCCCA
CAACCCCTCACTCGGGGCGCCAGTCCTCCGATTGACTGAGTCGCCCGGGTACCCGTGTATCCAATAAACC
CTCTTGCAGTTGCATCCGACTTGTGGTCTCGCTGTTCCTTGGGAGGGTCTCCTCTGAGTGATTGACTACC
CGTCAGCGGGGGTCTTTCACATGCAGCATGTATCAAAATTAATTTGGTTTTTTTTCTTAAGTATTTACAT
TAAATGGCCATAGTTGCATTAATGAATCGGCCAACGCGCGGGGAGAGGCGGTTTGCGTATTGGGCGCTCT
TCCGCTTCCTCGCTCACTGACTCGCTGCGCTCGGTCGTTCGGCTGCGGCGAGCGGTATCAGCTCACTCAA
AGGCGGTAATACGGTTATCCACAGAATCAGGGGATAACGCAGGAAAGAACATGTGAGCAAAAGGCCAGCA
AAAGGCCAGGAACCGTAAAAAGGCCGCGTTGCTGGCGTTTTTCCATAGGCTCCGCCCCCCTGACGAGCAT
CACAAAAATCGACGCTCAAGTCAGAGGTGGCGAAACCCGACAGGACTATAAAGATACCAGGCGTTTCCCC
CTGGAAGCTCCCTCGTGCGCTCTCCTGTTCCGACCCTGCCGCTTACCGGATACCTGTCCGCCTTTCTCCC
TTCGGGAAGCGTGGCGCTTTCTCATAGCTCACGCTGTAGGTATCTCAGTTCGGTGTAGGTCGTTCGCTCC
AAGCTGGGCTGTGTGCACGAACCCCCCGTTCAGCCCGACCGCTGCGCCTTATCCGGTAACTATCGTCTTG
AGTCCAACCCGGTAAGACACGACTTATCGCCACTGGCAGCAGCCACTGGTAACAGGATTAGCAGAGCGAG
GTATGTAGGCGGTGCTACAGAGTTCTTGAAGTGGTGGCCTAACTACGGCTACACTAGAAGAACAGTATTT
GGTATCTGCGCTCTGCTGAAGCCAGTTACCTTCGGAAAAAGAGTTGGTAGCTCTTGATCCGGCAAACAAA
CCACCGCTGGTAGCGGTGGTTTTTTTGTTTGCAAGCAGCAGATTACGCGCAGAAAAAAAGGATCTCAAGA
AGATCCTTTGATCTTTTCTACGGGGTCTGACGCTCAGTGGAACGAAAACTCACGTTAAGGGATTTTGGTC
ATGAGATTATCAAAAAGGATCTTCACCTAGATCCTTTTGCGGCCGGCCGCAAATCAATCTAAAGTATATA
TGAGTAAACTTGGTCTGACAGTTACCAATGCTTAATCAGTGAGGCACCTATCTCAGCGATCTGTCTATTT
CGTTCATCCATAGTTGCCTGACTCCCCGTCGTGTAGATAACTACGATACGGGAGGGCTTACCATCTGGCC
CCAGTGCTGCAATGATACCGCGAGACCCACGCTCACCGGCTCCAGATTTATCAGCAATAAACCAGCCAGC
CGGAAGGGCCGAGCGCAGAAGTGGTCCTGCAACTTTATCCGCCTCCATCCAGTCTATTAATTGTTGCCGG
GAAGCTAGAGTAAGTAGTTCGCCAGTTAATAGTTTGCGCAACGTTGTTGCCATTGCTACAGGCATCGTGG
TGTCACGCTCGTCGTTTGGTATGGCTTCATTCAGCTCCGGTTCCCAACGATCAAGGCGAGTTACATGATC
CCCCATGTTGTGCAAAAAAGCGGTTAGCTCCTTCGGTCCTCCGATCGTTGTCAGAAGTAAGTTGGCCGCA
GTGTTATCACTCATGGTTATGGCAGCACTGCATAATTCTCTTACTGTCATGCCATCCGTAAGATGCTTTT
CTGTGACTGGTGAGTACTCAACCAAGTCATTCTGAGAATAGTGTATGCGGCGACCGAGTTGCTCTTGCCC
GGCGTCAATACGGGATAATACCGCGCCACATAGCAGAACTTTAAAAGTGCTCATCATTGGAAAACGTTCT
TCGGGGCGAAAACTCTCAAGGATCTTACCGCTGTTGAGATCCAGTTCGATGTAACCCACTCGTGCACCCA
ACTGATCTTCAGCATCTTTTACTTTCACCAGCGTTTCTGGGTGAGCAAAAACAGGAAGGCAAAATGCCGC
AAAAAAGGGAATAAGGGCGACACGGAAATGTTGAATACTCATACTCTTCCTTTTTCAATATTATTGAAGC
ATTTATCAGGGTTATTGTCTCATGAGCGGATACATATTTGAATGTATTTAGAAAAATAAACAAATAGGGG
TTCCGCGCACATTTC
Features (pLannotate 1.2.2; 14 found; start..end, strand, type, name):
     22..615     +  LTR            LTR: long terminal repeat from Moloney murine leukemia virus
    678..877     +  misc_feature   MMLV Ψ: packaging signal of Moloney murine leukemia virus (MMLV)
    929..1017    +  misc_feature   MESV Ψ (fragment): packaging signal of murine embryonic stem cell virus
   1094..1510    +  CDS            gag (truncated): truncated Moloney murine leukemia virus (MMLV) gag gene lacking the start codon
   1520..1894    +  misc_feature   pol region: Moloney murine leukemia virus (MMLV) pol region containing the splice acceptor site
   1923..8597    +  CDS            CAD: PYR1_HUMAN - Experimental evidence at protein level: Swiss-Prot protein existence level 1. This protein is a 'fusion' protein encoding four enzymatic activities of the pyrimidine pathway (GATase, CPSase, ATCase and DHOase). From Homo sapiens (Human).
   8798..9260    +  misc_feature   IRES: internal ribosome entry site (IRES) of the encephalomyocarditis virus (EMCV)
   9280..9669    +  CDS            BSD: blasticidin S deaminase; Aspergillus terreus BSD; confers resistance to blasticidin
   9718..9839    +  LTR            3' LTR (ΔU3) (fragment): self-inactivating 3' long terminal repeat (LTR) from Moloney murine leukemia virus
   9840..10309   +  LTR            LTR: long terminal repeat from Moloney murine leukemia virus
  10375..10427   -  CDS            lacI (fragment): lac repressor; lacI; The lac repressor binds to the lac operator to inhibit transcription in E. coli. This inhibition can be relieved by adding lactose or isopropyl-β-D-thiogalactopyranoside (IPTG).
  10610..11198   -  rep_origin     ori: high-copy-number ColE1/pMB1/pBR322/pUC origin of replication
  11362..12222   -  CDS            AmpR: β-lactamase; bla; confers resistance to ampicillin, carbenicillin, and related antibiotics
  12223..12327   -  promoter       AmpR promoter: bla
