[The description below was written by a language model from this plasmid's Addgene catalogue record and pLannotate feature annotations shown in this document.]
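Description:
pMXS-IRES-BLAST flag-CAD G-Loop1 is a Moloney murine leukemia virus-based retroviral expression vector of about 12.3 kb, built on the pMXS-IRES-BLAST backbone for stable expression of a mutant human CAD in mammalian cells. In bacteria it is maintained through a high-copy ColE1/pUC-type origin and selected with ampicillin via the bla gene and its promoter. The retroviral portion consists of a 5′ MMLV LTR, the MMLV packaging signal (with an adjacent MESV Ψ fragment), a truncated gag lacking its start codon, and a pol segment carrying the splice acceptor, closed by a 3′ LTR. No separate internal promoter is annotated, so the 5′ LTR presumably drives transcription. The viral structural genes are absent, so particles must be produced with packaging functions supplied in trans.

The payload is the roughly 6.7 kb open reading frame of CAD, the multifunctional enzyme combining the glutamine amidotransferase, carbamoyl-phosphate synthetase, aspartate transcarbamylase and dihydroorotase activities of de novo pyrimidine synthesis. Two changes are recorded. One is a silent substitution that removes the PAM for a CAD-targeting sgRNA, making the cDNA resistant to Cas9 cutting. The other replaces residues F1366 to P1376 with a run of glycines, the "G-Loop1" mutation. A Flag tag is fused to CAD, but the record is inconsistent about its position: the purpose statement says C-terminal and the tag field says N-terminal, and the tag is not annotated in the feature table. Downstream, an EMCV IRES links CAD to blasticidin S deaminase on the same transcript, so blasticidin selects transduced cells. The design suits re-expression of the loop mutant in cells whose endogenous CAD has been disrupted by CRISPR, to study allosteric regulation of CAD.
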