Addgene plasmid #188128: pMXS-IRES-BLAST flag-CAD G-Loop1
Purpose: Expresses C-terminal flag-tagged human CAD G-Loop1 in mammalian cells
Depositing lab: Richard Possemato. Depositing organization: NYU Grossman School of Medicine. Publication: Allosteric regulation of CAD modulates de novo pyrimidine synthesis during the cell cycle. Shin J, Mir H, Khurram MA, Fujihara KM, Dynlacht BD, Cardozo TJ, Possemato R. Nat Metab. 2023 Feb 6. doi: 10.1038/s42255-023-00735-9. PubMed 36747088.
Backbone
  Vector backbone: pMXS-IRES-BLAST
  Backbone size w/o insert (bp): 5623
  Vector type: Mammalian Expression, Retroviral
  Selectable markers: Blasticidin
Growth in bacteria
  Bacterial resistance: Ampicillin, 100 μg/mL
  Growth temperature: 37°C
  Growth strain: NEB Stable
  Copy number: High Copy
Gene/Insert
  Gene/Insert name: CAD (alt name: carbamoyl-phosphate synthetase 2, aspartate transcarbamylase, and dihydroorotase)
  Species: H. sapiens (human)
  Insert size (bp): 6702
  Mutation: TCC -> AGT silent mutations at nt439-441 eliminating PAM site for sgRNA target sequence 5'-ATTGGGGTCCAAGAATGGCA-3' and TTTGAG...CCACCA -> GGGGGC...GGTGGA substitution at nt4096-4128 for serial glycine mutations of CAD residues F1366-P1376
  Entrez Gene: CAD (a.k.a. CDG1Z, DEE50, EIEE50, GATD4)
  Tag / fusion protein: Flag tag (N terminal on insert)
  Cloning method: Gibson Cloning
  Sequencing primers: 5′ AGTAGACGGCATCGCAGCTTGGATA; 3′ CGGAATTTACGTAGCGGCCGC
Terms and licenses: Academic/Nonprofit Terms; Industry Terms: Not Available to Industry
How to cite: pMXS-IRES-BLAST flag-CAD G-Loop1 was a gift from Richard Possemato (Addgene plasmid # 188128 ; http://n2t.net/addgene:188128 ; RRID:Addgene_188128)
